Addgene plasmid #234927: pVTHV3-(AtbZIP63-nV+AtbZIP63-cV)
Purpose: This all-in-one bimolecular fluorescence complementation (BiFC) vector is used to study the self-interation of AtbZIP63 proteins
Depositing lab: Guoli Song. Depositing organization: Institute of Cotton Research (ICR), CAAS. Publication: An all-in-one plant virus-based vector toolkit for streamlined gene silencing, overexpression, and genome editing. Hao Y, Yuan Z, Li Y, Zuo D, Cheng H, Wang Q, Zhang Y, Lv L, Liu J, Song G. Plant Commun. 2025 May 19:101379. doi: 10.1016/j.xplc.2025.101379. PubMed 40394900.
Backbone
  Vector backbone: pJRT.Agro.CLCrVA.008
  Backbone manufacturer: Tuttle et al Plant Methods. 2012 Aug 1;8(1):27. doi: 10.1186/1746-4811-8-27.
  Vector type: Plant Expression
Growth in bacteria
  Bacterial resistance: Kanamycin, 50 μg/mL
  Growth temperature: 37°C
  Growth strain: DH5alpha
  Copy number: High Copy
Gene/Insert
  Gene/Insert name: AtbZIP63-nV+AtbZIP63-cV
  Species: A. thaliana (mustard weed)
  Cloning method: Other
Terms and licenses: Academic/Nonprofit Terms; Industry Terms: Not Available to Industry
How to cite: pVTHV3-(AtbZIP63-nV+AtbZIP63-cV) was a gift from Guoli Song (Addgene plasmid # 234927 ; http://n2t.net/addgene:234927 ; RRID:Addgene_234927)
