[The description below was written by a language model from this plasmid's Addgene catalogue record and pLannotate feature annotations shown in this document.]
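Description:
pVTHV3-(AtbZIP63-nV+AtbZIP63-cV) is a 17.5 kb plant expression plasmid built on pJRT.Agro.CLCrVA.008, an Agrobacterium-deliverable binary vector. Its backbone carries nopaline-type left and right T-DNA border repeats, the pVS1 replication and stability functions (RepA, StaA, oriV) for maintenance in Agrobacterium, and a ColE1/pBR322-type origin with a bom site for high-copy propagation in E. coli. Selection in bacteria is by kanamycin (aphA-3). No plant selectable marker is annotated. Between the borders, the feature table detects geminivirus-like sequences, identified by homology to begomovirus proteins: a replication initiator (Rep), a replication enhancer (REN), and fragments of capsid and movement proteins. This fits the viral vector origin of the backbone and the "all-in-one" virus-based toolkit with which the plasmid was deposited. A phytoene desaturase fragment is also annotated near the viral genes; the record does not explain its role here.

The payload is a set of three tandem expression cassettes, each ending in a CaMV poly(A) signal. An enhanced 35S promoter drives Arabidopsis thaliana bZIP63 fused at its C-terminus to an N-terminal Venus fragment (nV), and a standard 35S promoter drives a second copy of bZIP63 fused to the C-terminal Venus fragment (cV). A third 35S cassette expresses an Arabidopsis histone H2B fused to mCherry, which presumably serves as a red nuclear marker and expression control. If the two bZIP63 fusions associate, the Venus halves reassemble and yellow fluorescence is restored. Because both partners and the reference marker sit on one plasmid, the construct is used for bimolecular fluorescence complementation assays of bZIP63 self-interaction in plant cells.
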