Features (pLannotate 1.2.2; 36 found; start..end, strand, type, name):
     19..120     -  CDS            MVP_ABMVW (fragment): Experimental evidence at protein level: Swiss-Prot protein existence level 1. Transports viral genome to neighboring plant cells directly through plasmosdesmata, without any budding. The movement protein allows efficient cell to cell propagation, by bypassing the host cell wall barrier. Begomovirus genome is shuttled out of nucleus by Nuclear shuttle protein (NSP) and the movement protein transports the DNA-NSP complex to cell plasmodesmata and facilitates further movement across the cell wall. From Abutilon mosaic virus (isolate West India) (AbMV).
    938..1111    -  polyA_signal   CaMV poly(A) signal: cauliflower mosaic virus polyadenylation signal
   1156..1863    -  CDS            mCherry: mCherry is a basic (constitutively fluorescent) red fluorescent protein published in 2004, derived from Discosoma sp.. It is reported to be a very rapidly-maturing monomer with low acid sensitivity.
   1870..2304    -  CDS            H2B10_ARATH: Experimental evidence at protein level: Swiss-Prot protein existence level 1. Core component of nucleosome. Nucleosomes wrap and compact DNA into chromatin, limiting DNA accessibility to the cellular machineries which require DNA as a template. Histones thereby play a central role in transcription regulation, DNA repair, DNA replication and chromosomal stability. DNA accessibility is regulated via a complex set of post-translational modifications of histones, also called histone code, and nucleosome remodeling. From Arabidopsis thaliana (Mouse-ear cress).
   2306..2651    -  promoter       CaMV 35S promoter: strong constitutive promoter from cauliflower mosaic virus
   2681..2855    -  polyA_signal   CaMV poly(A) signal: cauliflower mosaic virus polyadenylation signal
   2859..2945    -  CDS            VC155 (fragment): C-terminal fragment of mVenus for use in bimolecular fluorescence complementation (BiFC) (Kodama and Hu, 2010)
   2955..3896    -  CDS            BZIP63: BZP63_ARATH - Also known as BZO2H3. Experimental evidence at protein level: Swiss-Prot protein existence level 1. Transcription factor involved in controlling responses to starvation (PubMed:26263501). BZIP2-BZIP63-KIN10 complex binds to the ETFQO promoter to up-regulate its transcription (PubMed:29348240). From Arabidopsis thaliana (Mouse-ear cress).
   3904..4249    -  promoter       CaMV 35S promoter: strong constitutive promoter from cauliflower mosaic virus
   4279..4453    -  polyA_signal   CaMV poly(A) signal: cauliflower mosaic virus polyadenylation signal
   4457..5089    -  CDS            Venus (fragment): Venus is a basic (constitutively fluorescent) yellow fluorescent protein published in 2002, derived from Aequorea victoria. It is reported to be a rapidly-maturing weak dimer with moderate acid sensitivity.
   5090..6031    -  CDS            BZIP63: BZP63_ARATH - Also known as BZO2H3. Experimental evidence at protein level: Swiss-Prot protein existence level 1. Transcription factor involved in controlling responses to starvation (PubMed:26263501). BZIP2-BZIP63-KIN10 complex binds to the ETFQO promoter to up-regulate its transcription (PubMed:29348240). From Arabidopsis thaliana (Mouse-ear cress).
   6106..6782    -  promoter       CaMV 35S promoter (enhanced): cauliflower mosaic virus 35S promoter with a duplicated enhancer region
   6831..6989    -  CDS            MVP_ABMVW (fragment): Experimental evidence at protein level: Swiss-Prot protein existence level 1. Transports viral genome to neighboring plant cells directly through plasmosdesmata, without any budding. The movement protein allows efficient cell to cell propagation, by bypassing the host cell wall barrier. Begomovirus genome is shuttled out of nucleus by Nuclear shuttle protein (NSP) and the movement protein transports the DNA-NSP complex to cell plasmodesmata and facilitates further movement across the cell wall. From Abutilon mosaic virus (isolate West India) (AbMV).
   8066..8419    -  CDS            PDS (fragment): PDS_SOLLC - Experimental evidence at protein level: Swiss-Prot protein existence level 1. Converts phytoene into zeta-carotene via the intermediary of phytofluene by the symmetrical introduction of two double bonds at the C-11 and C-11' positions of phytoene with a concomitant isomerization of two neighboring double bonds at the C9 and C9' positions from trans to cis. From Solanum lycopersicum (Tomato) (Lycopersicon esculentum).
   8413..8502    +  CDS            CAPSD_ABMVW (fragment): Experimental evidence at protein level: Swiss-Prot protein existence level 1. Encapsidates the viral DNA into characteristic twinned ('geminate') particles. Binds the genomic viral ssDNA and shuttles it into and out of the cell nucleus. The CP of bipartite geminiviruses is not required for cell-to-cell or systemic movement. From Abutilon mosaic virus (isolate West India) (AbMV).
   8505..8900    -  CDS            REN_TGMVY: Experimental evidence at protein level: Swiss-Prot protein existence level 1. Increases viral DNA accumulation. Enhances infectivity and symptom expression (By similarity). From Tomato golden mosaic virus (strain Yellow vein) (TGMV).
   8978..10027   -  CDS            REP_BGYMJ: Experimental evidence at protein level: Swiss-Prot protein existence level 1. Essential for the replication of viral ssDNA. The closed circular ssDNA genome is first converted to a superhelical dsDNA. Rep binds a specific region at the genome origin of replication. It introduces an endonucleolytic nick within the conserved sequence 5'- TAATATTAC-3' in the intergenic region of the genome present in all geminiviruses, thereby initiating the rolling circle replication (RCR). Following cleavage, binds covalently to the 5'-phosphate of DNA as a tyrosyl ester. The cleavage gives rise to a free 3'-OH
  10380..10484   +  CDS            CAPSD_ABMVW (fragment): Experimental evidence at protein level: Swiss-Prot protein existence level 1. Encapsidates the viral DNA into characteristic twinned ('geminate') particles. Binds the genomic viral ssDNA and shuttles it into and out of the cell nucleus. The CP of bipartite geminiviruses is not required for cell-to-cell or systemic movement. From Abutilon mosaic virus (isolate West India) (AbMV).
  10503..10548   +  misc_feature   MCS (fragment): pUC18/19 multiple cloning site
  10551..10705   +  CDS            lacZα (fragment): LacZα fragment of β-galactosidase; lacZ fragment
  10771..10795   +  misc_feature   RB T-DNA repeat: right border repeat from nopaline C58 T-DNA
  11135..11536   +  CDS            Y4CG_SINFN (fragment): Protein inferred from homology: Swiss-Prot protein existence level 3. From Sinorhizobium fredii (strain NBRC 101917 / NGR234).
  12096..12725   +  CDS            pVS1 StaA: stability protein from the Pseudomonas plasmid pVS1 (Heeb et al., 2000)
  13154..14227   +  CDS            pVS1 RepA: replication protein from the Pseudomonas plasmid pVS1 (Heeb et al., 2000)
  14293..14487   +  rep_origin     pVS1 oriV: origin of replication for the Pseudomonas plasmid pVS1 (Heeb et al., 2000)
  14690..14729   +  CDS            rop (fragment): Rop protein, which maintains plasmids at low copy number; rop
  14831..14971   +  misc_feature   bom: basis of mobility region from pBR322
  15157..15745   -  rep_origin     ori: high-copy-number ColE1/pMB1/pBR322/pUC origin of replication
  15832..16626   -  CDS            KanR: aminoglycoside phosphotransferase; aphA-3; confers resistance to kanamycin
  17051..17075   +  misc_feature   LB T-DNA repeat: left border repeat from nopaline C58 T-DNA
  17153..17226   -  promoter       CaMV 35S promoter (enhanced) (fragment): cauliflower mosaic virus 35S promoter with a duplicated enhancer region
  17242..17330   +  CDS            lacI (fragment): lac repressor; lacI; The lac repressor binds to the lac operator to inhibit transcription in E. coli. This inhibition can be relieved by adding lactose or isopropyl-β-D-thiogalactopyranoside (IPTG).
  17343..17364   +  protein_bind   CAP binding site: CAP binding activates transcription in the presence of cAMP. E. coli catabolite activator protein
  17379..17409   +  promoter       lac promoter: promoter for the E. coli lac operon
  17413..17435   +  protein_bind   lac operator (fragment): The lac repressor binds to the lac operator to inhibit transcription in E. coli. This inhibition can be relieved by adding lactose or isopropyl-β-D-thiogalactopyranoside (IPTG). lac repressor encoded by lacI
>Addgene plasmid #234927 | pVTHV3-(AtbZIP63-nV+AtbZIP63-cV) | addgene full sequence | sequence record 475761 | Addgene NGS Result
AATTCGAGCTCATTCGAGCTCCAGAACGATCTCAGTTAGGTCATGGGAAAGCTGATATTCATCCCTCTGA
GACTCTATATAATTAAATGCGTTTGGGGGATTAGCTAATTGAGAATCCATATAGAGAAATATGGCCGCGC
AGCGACGCCGGTTGAAGAATATGAACAAGGAATAAGATGAACAAGGAAGAAGATGAACAAGCAATAATTT
AATTAATTATTGTTAATAAGCATAAATTATGAAAATAATTTTGATGGTAATGAAAGTATTATAAATAATA
TTTAGGAGAAAATATTGTTAAGGAAATATCTGGTTATGTTTATTTGTTAAGGTATATGGGTTTTTATAGA
AACCCAGGAGCAGCTATGGTAAGAAACCCAGGACTCAAAAAATGCCTCTCAACTTCTCTCATATGTTGCG
GAGTCTGGAGTCCCATTTATACCATAGAAAGCATTGGGGGTATAGCATGGTAATTTCACATCGGACTCCA
TACCGCGGCCATCTATATAATATTACTGATGGCCGCGCGAAGTCCCGGTATGCCTTTTCAGCCGTTGGAT
CTGGAGCCGTACCTTTTTCGCGTTCCCATTTTGCCCCTGGAGTCCCGAGCTATTTACGACCCCCTGCCAC
CGAGTCCCCTTCGTGGAGCGCTCTTCGTCCAACACGTGTCCCAACTTTTGCGCATTTTTGACTACCTGTC
GCGCACTTGAATTAAAGTTGCCCTTTTATTTTCTTCCAATTATTTTGCGGCTGAGTAGTCTAGATAATTG
TGACAACTTAGTGAGCAAGTTGTAGGAGGACCCTATCCGTCTGGGAAAATAATTGGGTTTTCACGTGTAC
CAATGGGAAATAATATGTATAGCCTATTTAATTTAGAAAATTAAATAGTTTTAGTAATTCCTATATAATA
GCGTTTACTAGTCTGGGTAAAATTCGTGATCTGGATTTTAGTATGGATTTTGGTTTTAGGAATTAGAAAT
TTTATTGATAGAAGTATTTTACAAATACAAATACATACTAAGGGTTTCTTATATGCTCAACACATGAGCG
AAACCCTATAGGAACCCTAATTCCCTTATCTGGGAACTACTCACACATTATTATGGAGAAACTCGAGCTT
GTCGATCGACAGATCCCGGTCGGCATCTACTCTTACTTGTACAGCTCGTCCATGCCGCCGGTGGAGTGGC
GGCCCTCGGCGCGTTCGTACTGTTCCACGATGGTGTAGTCCTCGTTGTGGGAGGTGATGTCCAACTTGAT
GTTGACGTTGTAGGCGCCGGGCAGCTGCACGGGCTTCTTGGCCTTGTAGGTGGTCTTGACCTCAGCGTCG
TAGTGGCCGCCGTCCTTCAGCTTCAGCCTCTGCTTGATCTCGCCCTTCAGGGCGCCGTCCTCGGGGTACA
TCCGCTCGGAGGAGGCCTCCCAGCCCATGGTCTTCTTCTGCATTACGGGGCCGTCGGAGGGGAAGTTGGT
GCCGCGCAGCTTCACCTTGTAGATGAACTCGCCGTCCTGCAGGGAGGAGTCCTGGGTCACGGTCACCACG
CCGCCGTCCTCGAAGTTCATCACGCGCTCCCACTTGAAGCCCTCGGGGAAGGACAGCTTCAAGTAGTCGG
GGATGTCGGCGGGGTGCTTCACGTAGGCCTTGGAGCCGTACATGAACTGAGGGGACAGGATGTCCCAGGC
GAAGGGCAGGGGGCCACCCTTGGTCACCTTCAGCTTGGCGGTCTGGGTGCCCTCGTAGGGGCGGCCCTCG
CCCTCGCCCTCGATCTCGAACTCGTGGCCGTTCACGGAGCCCTCCATGTGCACCTTGAAGCGCATGAACT
CCTTGATGATGGCCATGTTATCCTCCTCGCCCTTGCTCACCATGGATCCAGAACTCGTAAACTTCGTAAC
CGCCTTAGTCCCTTCAGAAACAGCATGTTTCGCCAACTCTCCAGGCAACACAAGTCTCACCGCAGTCTGA
ATCTCCCTAGAAGTAATCGTCGGCTTCTTGTTGTACCTCGCAAGCTTCGAAGACTCACCAGCAAGTTTCT
CAAAGATATCATTGATGAAACTGTTCATGATTCCCATGGCTTTGCTGGAGATTCCGATATCTGGATGAAC
TTGCTTCAACACCTTGAAGATGTAGATCTTGTATGTCTCAACGTTCTTCTTTGATCTCTTCTTCTTCTTG
TCTCCGGCGCCGGCTGGTTCCTTCGGGAGTTTCTTTCCGGCTTTTGGTTTCTTCTCTGCCGCTGCTGCTG
GTTCGGCTGCCGGAGTTTTCTCTGCCGGTTTCTTCTCCGCTGGTTTCTTATCTGCCTTCGCCATCTGTCC
TCTCCAAATGAAATGAACTTCCTTATATAGAGGAAGGGTCTTGCGAAGGATAGTGGGATTGTGCGTCATC
CCTTACGTCAGTGGAGATATCACATCAATCCACTTGCTTTGAAGACGTGGTTGGAACGTCTTCTTTTTCC
ACGATGCTCCTCGTGGGTGGGGGTCCATCTTTGGGACCACTGTCGGCAGAGGCATCTTCAACGATGGCCT
TTCCTTTATCGCAATGATGGCATTTGTAGGAGCCACCTTCCTTTTCCACTATCTTCACAATAAAGTGACA
GATAGCTGGGCAATGGAATCCGAGGAGGTTTCCGGATATTACCCTTTGTTGAAAAGTCTCAATTGCCCTT
TGGTCTTCTGAGACTGTATCGATCTGGATTTTAGTACTGGATTTTGGTTTTAGGAATTAGAAATTTTATT
GATAGAAGTATTTTACAAATACAAATACATACTAAGGGTTTCTTATATGCTCAACACATGAGCGAAACCC
TATAGGAACCCTAATTCCCTTATCTGGGAACTACTCACACATTATTATGGAGAAATTACTTGTACAGCTC
GTCCATGCCGAGAGTGATCCCGGCGGCGGTCACGAACTCCAGCAGGACCATGTGATCGCGCTTCTCGTTG
GGGTCCATGAGACCCTGATCCCCAACGCTTCGAATACGTTTCTGCAGATGTTCCAAGCTCTCAACTCTAC
GCATCGAAGCTGTTCTGTTCATCTTGCACCCTATCAAGGCCTTGCCTTTGTTCCCCGAGCTAATGATCTC
TGGTGTAGTCACTTGGCTGCTTGTAGTGTCTGGAGAATTTGATGTCTCTGAAGGAAGAGAGACAGTTGAA
ACAATCTGAGGCATATTGTGGAACATTGGGTTAAAGCCAGTGAGTCTCTTCACTGTCTCTTCAGCCATTT
TCACCTTTGCTCGTAGTGTCTCAATATTGGCTTTTAAAACTCTGTTTTCTACAGATGCATCATTGAATGT
TTGAGTTACATCAGTGAGACCCTTCATGAGTTTTGAATTCTCTACACGAAGCTGTGAAACTTGTGTCTCT
AGCTCACTCAAGTGTGCTTGCTTTCTTCTTCTGGACCGTCTAGCTGATTCTCTATTAGAGAGCATCCTTT
TAACGCGTTTAACATTAGTAGGGTTCATATTAGTTTCACCATCAGCTTCTTCTTCATCACCAGAGAGCTC
AGATCCACTTGTTATAGCACTGCTCATCATTGGTGTAGCTTTGGAAGAAGCAAGAGAGGCTTGTTCTGAT
TCATTGGCTCCACCATTGTCAGATCTACCAGAAGTATCCTGAGGTTTGATGAAAGTTCCCCTTTTCATGG
CGACAGCAGCACAAGCAAGATTAAGTTTACTCTTGAGAAATGCTCTGTATTCCTCTGAATCTACAGGAAC
ATTAGGAGGAGAGGAGACGGAAACACCACACGCCGTCGTAGATTCTCCGTCGTCTGCAGCGGCGGAGGAT
TCTTGTATGAAACGATTGAATGCCCATTCGGAAGCACTGCGATTCAACGACGTCATTCCATTAACCGACC
AGTGATGGTTACCGGAGATTTCTTCGTCGGAGAAAACTTTTTCCATGGTACCCTGTCCTCTCCAAATGAA
ATGAACTTCCTTATATAGAGGAAGGGTCTTGCGAAGGATAGTGGGATTGTGCGTCATCCCTTACGTCAGT
GGAGATATCACATCAATCCACTTGCTTTGAAGACGTGGTTGGAACGTCTTCTTTTTCCACGATGCTCCTC
GTGGGTGGGGGTCCATCTTTGGGACCACTGTCGGCAGAGGCATCTTCAACGATGGCCTTTCCTTTATCGC
AATGATGGCATTTGTAGGAGCCACCTTCCTTTTCCACTATCTTCACAATAAAGTGACAGATAGCTGGGCA
ATGGAATCCGAGGAGGTTTCCGGATATTACCCTTTGTTGAAAAGTCTCAATTGCCCTTTGGTCTTCTGAG
ACTGTATCGATCTGGATTTTAGTACTGGATTTTGGTTTTAGGAATTAGAAATTTTATTGATAGAAGTATT
TTACAAATACAAATACATACTAAGGGTTTCTTATATGCTCAACACATGAGCGAAACCCTATAGGAACCCT
AATTCCCTTATCTGGGAACTACTCACACATTATTATGGAGAAATTAGTCTTTGCTCAGGGCGGACTGGTA
GCTCAGGTAGTGGTTGTCGGGCAGCAGCACGGGGCCGTCGCCGATGGGGGTGTTCTGCTGGTAGTGGTCG
GCGAGCTGCACGCCGCCGTCCTCGATGTTGTGGCGGATCTTGAAGTTGGCCTTGATGCCGTTCTTCTGCT
TGTCGGCGGTGATATAGACGTTGTGGCTGTTGTAGTTGTACTCCAGCTTGTGCCCCAGGATGTTGCCGTC
CTCCTTGAAGTCGATGCCCTTCAGCTCGATGCGGTTCACCAGGGTGTCGCCCTCGAACTTCACCTCGGCG
CGGGTCTTGTAGTTGCCGTCGTCCTTGAAGAAGATGGTGCGCTCCTGGACGTAGCCTTCGGGCATGGCGG
ACTTGAAGAAGTCGTGCTGCTTCATGTGGTCGGGGTAGCGGGCGAAGCACTGCAGGCCGTAGCCCAGGGT
GGTCACGAGGGTGGGCCAGGGCACGGGCAGCTTGCCGGTGGTGCAGATCAGCTTCAGGGTCAGCTTGCCG
TAGGTGGCATCGCCCTCGCCCTCGCCGGACACGCTGAACTTGTGGCCGTTTACGTCGCCGTCCAGCTCGA
CCAGGATGGGCACCACCCCGGTGAACAGCTCCTCGCCCTTGCTCACCATCTGATCCCCAACGCTTCGAAT
ACGTTTCTGCAGATGTTCCAAGCTCTCAACTCTACGCATCGAAGCTGTTCTGTTCATCTTGCACCCTATC
AAGGCCTTGCCTTTGTTCCCCGAGCTAATGATCTCTGGTGTAGTCACTTGGCTGCTTGTAGTGTCTGGAG
AATTTGATGTCTCTGAAGGAAGAGAGACAGTTGAAACAATCTGAGGCATATTGTGGAACATTGGGTTAAA
GCCAGTGAGTCTCTTCACTGTCTCTTCAGCCATTTTCACCTTTGCTCGTAGTGTCTCAATATTGGCTTTT
AAAACTCTGTTTTCTACAGATGCATCATTGAATGTTTGAGTTACATCAGTGAGACCCTTCATGAGTTTTG
AATTCTCTACACGAAGCTGTGAAACTTGTGTCTCTAGCTCACTCAAGTGTGCTTGCTTTCTTCTTCTGGA
CCGTCTAGCTGATTCTCTATTAGAGAGCATCCTTTTAACGCGTTTAACATTAGTAGGGTTCATATTAGTT
TCACCATCAGCTTCTTCTTCATCACCAGAGAGCTCAGATCCACTTGTTATAGCACTGCTCATCATTGGTG
TAGCTTTGGAAGAAGCAAGAGAGGCTTGTTCTGATTCATTGGCTCCACCATTGTCAGATCTACCAGAAGT
ATCCTGAGGTTTGATGAAAGTTCCCCTTTTCATGGCGACAGCAGCACAAGCAAGATTAAGTTTACTCTTG
AGAAATGCTCTGTATTCCTCTGAATCTACAGGAACATTAGGAGGAGAGGAGACGGAAACACCACACGCCG
TCGTAGATTCTCCGTCGTCTGCAGCGGCGGAGGATTCTTGTATGAAACGATTGAATGCCCATTCGGAAGC
ACTGCGATTCAACGACGTCATTCCATTAACCGACCAGTGATGGTTACCGGAGATTTCTTCGTCGGAGAAA
ACTTTTTCCATGGTCTCGGATCTCATTGCCCCCCGGATCTGCGAAAGCTCGAGAGAGATAGATTTGTAGA
GAGAGACTGGTGATTTCAGCGTGTCCTCTCCAAATGAAATGAACTTCCTTATATAGAGGAAGGGTCTTGC
GAAGGATAGTGGGATTGTGCGTCATCCCTTACGTCAGTGGAGATATCACATCAATCCACTTGCTTTGAAG
ACGTGGTTGGAACGTCTTCTTTTTCCACGATGCTCCTCGTGGGTGGGGGTCCATCTTTGGGACCACTGTC
GGCAGAGGCATCTTGAACGATAGCCTTTCCTTTATCGCAATGATGGCATTTGTAGGTGCCACCTTCCTTT
TCTACTGTCCTTTTGATGAAGTGACAGATAGCTGGGCAATGGAATCCGAGGAGGTTTCCCGATATTACCC
TTTGTTGAAAAGTCTCAATAGCCCTTTGGTCTTCTGAGACTGTATCTTTGATATTCTTGGAGTAGACGAG
AGTGTCGTGCTCCACCATGTTCACATCAATCCACTTGCTTTGAAGACGTGGTTGGAACGTCTTCTTTTTC
CACGATGCTCCTCGTGGGTGGGGGTCCATCTTTGGGACCACTGTCGGCAGAGGCATCTTGAACGATAGCC
TTTCCTTTATCGCAATGATGGCATTTGTAGGTGCCACCTTCCTTTTCTACTGTCCTTTTGATGAAGTGAC
AGATAGCTGGGCAATGGAATCCGAGGAGGTTTCCCGATATTACCCTTTGTTGAAAAGTCTCAATAGCCCT
TTGGTCTTCTGAGACTGTATCTTTGATATTCTTGGAGTAGACGAGAGTGTCGTGCTCCACCATGTTGGCA
AGCTGCTCTAGCTCACGTTGACGGAAACTGCAGAACGATCTCAGTTAGGTCATGGGAAAGCTGATATTCA
TCCCTCTGAGACTCTATATAATTAAATGCGTTTGGGGGATTAGCTAATTGAGAATCCATATAGAGAAATA
TGGCCGCGCAGCGACGCCGGTTGAAGAATATGAACAAGGAATAAGATGAACAAGGAAGAAGATGAACAAG
CAATAATTTAATTAATTATTGTTAATAAGCATAAATTATGAAAATAATTTTGATGGTAATGAAAGTATTA
TAAATAATATTTAGGAGAAAATATTGTTAAGGAAATATCTGGTTATGTTTATTTGTTAAGGTATATGGGT
TTTTATAGAAACCCAGGAGCAGCTATGGTAAGAAACCCAGGACTCAAAAAATGCCTCTCAACTTCTCTCA
TATGTTGCGGAGTCTGGAGTCCCATTTATACCATAGAAAGCATTGGGGGTATAGCATGGTAATTTCACAT
CGGACTCCATACCGCGGCCATCTATATAATATTACTGATGGCCGCGCGAAGTCCCGGTATGCCTTTTCAG
CCGTTGGATCTGGAGCCGTACCTTTTTCGCGTTCCCATTTTGCCCCTGGAGTCCCGAGCTATTTACGACC
CCCTGCCACCGAGTCCCCTTCGTGGAGCGCTCTTCGTCCAACACGTGTCCCAACTTTTGCGCATTTTTGA
CTACCTGTCGCGCACTTGAATTAAAGTTGCCCTTTTATTTTCTTCCAATTATTTTGCGGCTGAGTAGTCT
AGTGGATCCCCCGGAGCTCCACTTGGGATAGGTTAAGAAAATATGTCTGGCTTGTAAACGAAAAGAATCG
GGGTTTCTAGGCATTTTTTAAATAGTGACCCAGGACTCAAAAACTAGCTCTCAACTTCTCTCATATGTTG
TGGAGTCTGGAGTCCTTTATATATGTTTACGCTATAGAAGGCATTTGGGGACTCTCCCGGGCCCACCATA
GGACTCCATACCGCGGCCATCTATATAATATTACTGATGGCCGCGCGGATTTTGGAGCCCCCTTTTGTCG
TTAGCGCGACCTTTAATTCAAATTAAAGGTTGCTTTTTTCTATCGTCCGATCATTTTGCGCCTGACTAGC
CTAGATATTAGCAACAACTTCGCGGCTAAGTTGTTGACCGTCAAGTATAAATTAATGGGCTTATGGCCTA
ATGGGTATAGAGCAAAATGGCATGCCTGCAGACTAGTGCTTTACTCTGATCCGCAGATATTTCATCAGGA
AAGAGCTTTGCAAGTTCCTTCATTGTAGCATCAATAATTTCTGAGTCACTACATGCAATCCATTCTTCTG
CTGGGGCAAAAACTAACTCCAACATGGATTGGTTTGGATTGTAATATTCCTTACATGTTACAGACATGTC
AGCATAAACACTTAAAAGCGGGCTTCTGCTAAAGAGTAGATGATCATAGGTGTTCTTCAATTTCCTATCA
AACCAGATGTGAACGTTGATAACTGGAACTCCAACTAATTTCTCTAATTTCTTGAAGTATGAAATCTCTC
TCCAGTCTTCAGGCACTAGTGAATTCGCTAGCGTTAACTGGCCATAATCCTGTGTATGCAACGTTGAAAA
TTCGGATCTATTTTTACGATTCGATCATGAATTAATAAAATTTAAATTTTATTGAATGATTTTCTAGTAC
ATAACTGACATACGACTTATCAGTTGCGAAACGAACAGCTCTAATTACATTGTTAAGTGAAATTACGCCT
AATTCGTCTAAGTACAACATAACCAACTGTTTAAACCTAATTAAATAAGTCGACCCAGAAGCTGTCAGAG
ATGTCGTCCAGACTTGGAAGTTCAGGTAAGCTTTGTGGAGATGCAACGCTCTCCGTAAGTTGTGGTTGAA
TCGGATCTGGACGTGGTATATACGCGTCCTGGTGTATAGCAGATCCTCTACTCCGTATATCTTGAAATAT
AGGGGATTTATTATCTCCCAGATATACACGCCATTCTCTGCCTGACGTGCAGTGATGATTTCCCCTGTGC
GTGAATCCATGACCGGTGCAGCCTATGTGGAAGTATATGGTGCACCCACAGTTTAGATCAATGCGTCGTC
GTCTAATCGCCCTCCTCTTGGCTTGCCTGTGTGCCTTCTTGATAGAGGGGGGCGTCGAGAGTGATGAAGA
TAACATTCTTGAGAGTCCAATGTTTGAGCGACGCATTTTCCGCTTTATCCAGGAAATCTTTATAGCTGGA
TCCCTCGCCTGGATTGCAAAGCACGATTGAAGGGATCCCTCCTTTAATTTGAACTGGTTTCCCGTACTTG
CAATTTGACTGCCAGTCTTTTTGGGCCCCAAGAAGCTCTTTCCAATGCTTTAGCTTTAGGTATTGCGGTG
CTACGTCATCAATGACGTTATAGGCAACATTATTCGAGTACACTCGATTATTGAAGTCCAGGTGTCCACT
GAGGTAATTATGTGGGCCTAAAGCACGAGCCCACATCGTCTTGCCCGTTCTAGAATCACCTTCCACTATG
AGACTAACTGGTCTTACAGGCCGCGCAGCGGGACCCATTCCAAAATAATCATCCGCCCATTCTTGCATCT
GTTCAGGAACGTTAGTGAAAGAGGAAAGTGGAAATGGAGGGACCCATTGTTCAGGCGCCTTTTTGAAAAG
GCGTTCCAAGTTCGCTGTAATGTTATGGTAACTCACGATGAACGCCCTTGGATCTCCGGCCCGGATAATT
GCAAGAGCTTCCGCCAAACTAGGTGCATTGATGGCGTTATAATAGACGTCGTCTTTATTCTTCTTTGTAC
CCCCAGGCACTTTGAACTGTCCGGATTCACAACAATCGCCGTCTTTGGTGATGTAATTCTTGACGGCGTT
GGCGTCTTTGGCTGCTTGTATGTTTGGGTGAAAATTGGTCGACCTTCTGGGGTGAGTAAGGTCGAAAAAT
CTCTTATTCTTGATGTTGGACTTTCCAGAGAGTTGGATGAGACAGTGAAGGTGTGGGAATCCGTCCGAGT
GCTCCTCTCTGGCAACTCGAATATATGTTGGTTTGACGACTGACCATGATAAGGTTTGAAGCATTTGAAG
AGCTTCATTTTTTGGGATATCGCACTTGGGATAGGTTAAGAAAATATGTCTGGCTTGTAAACGAAAAGAA
TCGGGGTTTCTAGGCATTTTTTAAATAGTGACCCAGGACTCAAAAACTAGCTCTCAACTTCTCTCATATG
TTGTGGAGTCTGGAGTCCTTTATATATGTTTACGCTATAGAAGGCATTTGGGGACTCTCCCGGGCCCACC
ATAGGACTCCATACCGCGGCCATCTATATAATATTACTGATGGCCGCGCGGATTTTGGAGCCCCCTTTTG
TCGTTAGCGCGACCTTTAATTCAAATTAAAGGTTGCTTTTTTCTATCGTCCAATCATTTTGCGCCTGACT
AGCCTAGATATTAGCAACAACTTCGCGACTAAGTTGTTGACCGTCAAGTATAAATTAATGGGCTTATGGC
CCAATGGGTATAGAGCAAAATGCCCAAGCGTGATGCCCCGTGGCGCTTATTAGCGGGTACGTCTAAGGTA
AGTCGAAATGCCAACTACTCTCCCTTGAGAGTATTGGGCCCTAAAGTTAATAAGGGACCTCGAGGGGGGG
CCCGGTACCCGGGGATCCTCTAGAGTCGACCTGCAGGCATGCAAGCTTGGCACTGGCCGTCGTTTTACAA
CGTCGTGACTGGGAAAACCCTGGCGTTACCCAACTTAATCGCCTTGCAGCACATCCCCCTTTCGCCAGCT
GGCGTAATAGCGAAGAGGCCCGCACCGATCGCCCTTCCCAACAGTTGCGCAGCCTGAATGGCGAATGCTA
GAGCAGCTTGAGCTTGGATCAGATTGTCGTTTCCCGCCTTCAGTTTAAACTATCAGTGTTTGACAGGATA
TATTGGCGGGTAAACCTAAGAGAAAAGAGCGTTTATTAGAATAATCGGATATTTAAAAGGGCGTGAAAAG
GTTTATCCGTTCGTCCATTTGTATGTGCATGCCAACCACAGGGTTCCCCTCGGGATCAAAGTACTTTGAT
CCAACCCCTCCGCTGCTATAGTGCAGTCGGCTTCTGACGTTCAGTGCAGCCGTCTTCTGAAAACGACATG
TCGCACAAGTCCTAAGTTACGCGACAGGCTGCCGCCCTGCCCTTTTCCTGGCGTTTTCTTGTCGCGTGTT
TTAGTCGCATAAAGTAGAATACTTGCGACTAGAACCGGAGACATTACGCCATGAACAAGAGCGCCGCCGC
TGGCCTGCTGGGCTATGCCCGCGTCAGCACCGACGACCAGGACTTGACCAACCAACGGGCCGAACTGCAC
GCGGCCGGCTGCACCAAGCTGTTTTCCGAGAAGATCACCGGCACCAGGCGCGACCGCCCGGAGCTGGCCA
GGATGCTTGACCACCTACGCCCTGGCGACGTTGTGACAGTGACCAGGCTAGACCGCCTGGCCCGCAGCAC
CCGCGACCTACTGGACATTGCCGAGCGCATCCAGGAGGCCGGCGCGGGCCTGCGTAGCCTGGCAGAGCCG
TGGGCCGACACCACCACGCCGGCCGGCCGCATGGTGTTGACCGTGTTCGCCGGCATTGCCGAGTTCGAGC
GTTCCCTAATCATCGACCGCACCCGGAGCGGGCGCGAGGCCGCCAAGGCCCGAGGCGTGAAGTTTGGCCC
CCGCCCTACCCTCACCCCGGCACAGATCGCGCACGCCCGCGAGCTGATCGACCAGGAAGGCCGCACCGTG
AAAGAGGCGGCTGCACTGCTTGGCGTGCATCGCTCGACCCTGTACCGCGCACTTGAGCGCAGCGAGGAAG
TGACGCCCACCGAGGCCAGGCGGCGCGGTGCCTTCCGTGAGGACGCATTGACCGAGGCCGACGCCCTGGC
GGCCGCCGAGAATGAACGCCAAGAGGAACAAGCATGAAACCGCACCAGGACGGCCAGGACGAACCGTTTT
TCATTACCGAAGAGATCGAGGCGGAGATGATCGCGGCCGGGTACGTGTTCGAGCCGCCCGCGCACGTCTC
AACCGTGCGGCTGCATGAAATCCTGGCCGGTTTGTCTGATGCCAAGCTGGCGGCCTGGCCGGCCAGCTTG
GCCGCTGAAGAAACCGAGCGCCGCCGTCTAAAAAGGTGATGTGTATTTGAGTAAAACAGCTTGCGTCATG
CGGTCGCTGCGTATATGATGCGATGAGTAAATAAACAAATACGCAAGGGGAACGCATGAAGGTTATCGCT
GTACTTAACCAGAAAGGCGGGTCAGGCAAGACGACCATCGCAACCCATCTAGCCCGCGCCCTGCAACTCG
CCGGGGCCGATGTTCTGTTAGTCGATTCCGATCCCCAGGGCAGTGCCCGCGATTGGGCGGCCGTGCGGGA
AGATCAACCGCTAACCGTTGTCGGCATCGACCGCCCGACGATTGACCGCGACGTGAAGGCCATCGGCCGG
CGCGACTTCGTAGTGATCGACGGAGCGCCCCAGGCGGCGGACTTGGCTGTGTCCGCGATCAAGGCAGCCG
ACTTCGTGCTGATTCCGGTGCAGCCAAGCCCTTACGACATATGGGCCACCGCCGACCTGGTGGAGCTGGT
TAAGCAGCGCATTGAGGTCACGGATGGAAGGCTACAAGCGGCCTTTGTCGTGTCGCGGGCGATCAAAGGC
ACGCGCATCGGCGGTGAGGTTGCCGAGGCGCTGGCCGGGTACGAGCTGCCCATTCTTGAGTCCCGTATCA
CGCAGCGCGTGAGCTACCCAGGCACTGCCGCCGCCGGCACAACCGTTCTTGAATCAGAACCCGAGGGCGA
CGCTGCCCGCGAGGTCCAGGCGCTGGCCGCTGAAATTAAATCAAAACTCATTTGAGTTAATGAGGTAAAG
AGAAAATGAGCAAAAGCACAAACACGCTAAGTGCCGGCCGTCCGAGCGCACGCAGCAGCAAGGCTGCAAC
GTTGGCCAGCCTGGCAGACACGCCAGCCATGAAGCGGGTCAACTTTCAGTTGCCGGCGGAGGATCACACC
AAGCTGAAGATGTACGCGGTACGCCAAGGCAAGACCATTACCGAGCTGCTATCTGAATACATCGCGCAGC
TACCAGAGTAAATGAGCAAATGAATAAATGAGTAGATGAATTTTAGCGGCTAAAGGAGGCGGCATGGAAA
ATCAAGAACAACCAGGCACCGACGCCGTGGAATGCCCCATGTGTGGAGGAACGGGCGGTTGGCCAGGCGT
AAGCGGCTGGGTTGCCTGCCGGCCCTGCAATGGCACTGGAACCCCCAAGCCCGAGGAATCGGCGTGAGCG
GTCGCAAACCATCCGGCCCGGTACAAATCGGCGCGGCGCTGGGTGATGACCTGGTGGAGAAGTTGAAGGC
CGCGCAGGCCGCCCAGCGGCAACGCATCGAGGCAGAAGCACGCCCCGGTGAATCGTGGCAAGCGGCCGCT
GATCGAATCCGCAAAGAATCCCGGCAACCGCCGGCAGCCGGTGCGCCGTCGATTAGGAAGCCGCCCAAGG
GCGACGAGCAACCAGATTTTTTCGTTCCGATGCTCTATGACGTGGGCACCCGCGATAGTCGCAGCATCAT
GGACGTGGCCGTTTTCCGTCTGTCGAAGCGTGACCGACGAGCTGGCGAGGTGATCCGCTACGAGCTTCCA
GACGGGCACGTAGAGGTTTCCGCAGGGCCGGCCGGCATGGCCAGTGTGTGGGATTACGACCTGGTACTGA
TGGCGGTTTCCCATCTAACCGAATCCATGAACCGATACCGGGAAGGGAAGGGAGACAAGCCCGGCCGCGT
GTTCCGTCCACACGTTGCGGACGTACTCAAGTTCTGCCGGCGAGCCGATGGCGGAAAGCAGAAAGACGAC
CTGGTAGAAACCTGCATTCGGTTAAACACCACGCACGTTGCCATGCAGCGTACGAAGAAGGCCAAGAACG
GCCGCCTGGTGACGGTATCCGAGGGTGAAGCCTTGATTAGCCGCTACAAGATCGTAAAGAGCGAAACCGG
GCGGCCGGAGTACATCGAGATCGAGCTAGCTGATTGGATGTACCGCGAGATCACAGAAGGCAAGAACCCG
GACGTGCTGACGGTTCACCCCGATTACTTTTTGATCGATCCCGGCATCGGCCGTTTTCTCTACCGCCTGG
CACGCCGCGCCGCAGGCAAGGCAGAAGCCAGATGGTTGTTCAAGACGATCTACGAACGCAGTGGCAGCGC
CGGAGAGTTCAAGAAGTTCTGTTTCACCGTGCGCAAGCTGATCGGGTCAAATGACCTGCCGGAGTACGAT
TTGAAGGAGGAGGCGGGGCAGGCTGGCCCGATCCTAGTCATGCGCTACCGCAACCTGATCGAGGGCGAAG
CATCCGCCGGTTCCTAATGTACGGAGCAGATGCTAGGGCAAATTGCCCTAGCAGGGGAAAAAGGTCGAAA
AGGTGTCTTTCCTGTGGATAGCACGTACATTGGGAACCCAAAGCCGTACATTGGGAACCGGAACCCGTAC
ATTGGGAACCCAAAGCCGTACATTGGGAACCGGTCACACATGTAAGTGACTGATATAAAAGAGAAAAAAG
GCGATTTTTCCGCCTAAAACTCTTTAAAACTTATTAAAACTCTTAAAACCCGCCTGGCCTGTGCATAACT
GTCTGGCCAGCGCACAGCCGAAGAGCTGCAAAAAGCGCCTACCCTTCGGTCGCTGCGCTCCCTACGCCCC
GCCGCTTCGCGTCGGCCTATCGCGGCCGCTGGCCGCTCAAAAATGGCTGGCCTACGGCCAGGCAATCTAC
CAGGGCGCGGACAAGCCGCGCCGTCGCCACTCGACCGCCGGCGCCCACATCAAGGCACCCTGCCTCGCGC
GTTTCGGTGATGACGGTGAAAACCTCTGACACATGCAGCTCCCGGAGACGGTCACAGCTTGTCTGTAAGC
GGATGCCGGGAGCAGACAAGCCCGTCAGGGCGCGTCAGCGGGTGTTGGCGGGTGTCGGGGCGCAGCCATG
ACCCAGTCACGTAGCGATAGCGGAGTGTATACTGGCTTAACTATGCGGCATCAGAGCAGATTGTACTGAG
AGTGCACCATATGCGGTGTGAAATACCGCACAGATGCGTAAGGAGAAAATACCGCATCAGGCGCTCTTCC
GCTTCCTCGCTCACTGACTCGCTGCGCTCGGTCGTTCGGCTGCGGCGAGCGGTATCAGCTCACTCAAAGG
CGGTAATACGGTTATCCACAGAATCAGGGGATAACGCAGGAAAGAACATGTGAGCAAAAGGCCAGCAAAA
GGCCAGGAACCGTAAAAAGGCCGCGTTGCTGGCGTTTTTCCATAGGCTCCGCCCCCCTGACGAGCATCAC
AAAAATCGACGCTCAAGTCAGAGGTGGCGAAACCCGACAGGACTATAAAGATACCAGGCGTTTCCCCCTG
GAAGCTCCCTCGTGCGCTCTCCTGTTCCGACCCTGCCGCTTACCGGATACCTGTCCGCCTTTCTCCCTTC
GGGAAGCGTGGCGCTTTCTCATAGCTCACGCTGTAGGTATCTCAGTTCGGTGTAGGTCGTTCGCTCCAAG
CTGGGCTGTGTGCACGAACCCCCCGTTCAGCCCGACCGCTGCGCCTTATCCGGTAACTATCGTCTTGAGT
CCAACCCGGTAAGACACGACTTATCGCCACTGGCAGCAGCCACTGGTAACAGGATTAGCAGAGCGAGGTA
TGTAGGCGGTGCTACAGAGTTCTTGAAGTGGTGGCCTAACTACGGCTACACTAGAAGGACAGTATTTGGT
ATCTGCGCTCTGCTGAAGCCAGTTACCTTCGGAAAAAGAGTTGGTAGCTCTTGATCCGGCAAACAAACCA
CCGCTGGTAGCGGTGGTTTTTTTGTTTGCAAGCAGCAGATTACGCGCAGAAAAAAAGGATCTCAAGAAGA
TCCTTTGATCTTTTCTACGGGGTCTGACGCTCAGTGGAACGAAAACTCACGTTAAGGGATTTTGGTCATG
CATTCTAGGTACTAAAACAATTCATCCAGTAAAATATAATATTTTATTTTCTCCCAATCAGGCTTGATCC
CCAGTAAGTCAAAAAATAGCTCGACATACTGTTCTTCCCCGATATCCTCCCTGATCGACCGGACGCAGAA
GGCAATGTCATACCACTTGTCCGCCCTGCCGCTTCTCCCAAGATCAATAAAGCCACTTACTTTGCCATCT
TTCACAAAGATGTTGCTGTCTCCCAGGTCGCCGTGGGAAAAGACAAGTTCCTCTTCGGGCTTTTCCGTCT
TTAAAAAATCATACAGCTCGCGCGGATCTTTAAATGGAGTGTCTTCTTCCCAGTTTTCGCAATCCACATC
GGCCAGATCGTTATTCAGTAAGTAATCCAATTCGGCTAAGCGGCTGTCTAAGCTATTCGTATAGGGACAA
TCCGATATGTCGATGGAGTGAAAGAGCCTGATGCACTCCGCATACAGCTCGATAATCTTTTCAGGGCTTT
GTTCATCTTCATACTCTTCCGAGCAAAGGACGCCATCGGCCTCACTCATGAGCAGATTGCTCCAGCCATC
ATGCCGTTCAAAGTGCAGGACCTTTGGAACAGGCAGCTTTCCTTCCAGCCATAGCATCATGTCCTTTTCC
CGTTCCACATCATAGGTGGTCCCTTTATACCGGCTGTCCGTCATTTTTAAATATAGGTTTTCATTTTCTC
CCACCAGCTTATATACCTTAGCAGGAGACATTCCTTCCGTATCTTTTACGCAGCGGTATTTTTCGATCAG
TTTTTTCAATTCCGGTGATATTCTCATTTTAGCCATTTATTATTTCCTTCCTCTTTTCTACAGTATTTAA
AGATACCCCAAGAAGCTAATTATAACAAGACGAACTCCAATTCACTGTTCCTTGCATTCTAAAACCTTAA
ATACCAGAAAACAGCTTTTTCAAAGTTGTTTTCAAAGTTGGCGTATAACATAGTATCGACGGAGCCGATT
TTGAAACCGCGGTGATCACAGGCAGCAACGCTCTGTCATCGTTACAATCAACATGCTACCCTCCGCGAGA
TCATCCGTGTTTCAAACCCGGCAGCTTAGTTGCCGTTCTTCCGAATAGCATCGGTAACATGAGCAAAGTC
TGCCGCCTTACAACGGCTCTCCCGCTGACGCCGTCCCGGACTGATGGGCTGCCTGTATCGAGTGGTGATT
TTGTGCCGAGCTGCCGGTCGGGGAGCTGTTGGCTGGCTGGTGGCAGGATATATTGTGGTGTAAACAAATT
GACGCTTAGACAACTTAATAACACATTGCGGACGTTTTTAATGTACTGAATTAACGCCGAATTAATTCGG
GGATAGCCCTTTGGTCTTCTGAGACTGTATCTTTGATATTCTTGGAGTAGACGAGAGTGTCGTGCTCCAC
CATGTTGGCAAGCTGCTCTAGCCAATACGCAAACCGCCTCTCCCCGCGCGTTGGCCGATTCATTAATGCA
GCTGGCACGACAGGTTTCCCGACTGGAAAGCGGGCAGTGAGCGCAACGCAATTAATGTGAGTTAGCTCAC
TCATTAGGCACCCCAGGCTTTACACTTTATGCTTCCGGCTCGTATGTTGTGTGGAATTGTGAGCGGATAA
CAATTTCACACAGGAAACAGCTATGACATGATTACG
